>Addgene plasmid #128919 | JB3 | addgene full sequence | sequence record 254223 | Addgene NGS Result
GACGGATCGGGAGATCTCCCGATCCCCTATGGTGCACTCTCAGTACAATCTGCTCTGATGCCGCATAGTT
AAGCCAGTATCTGCTCCCTGCTTGTGTGTTGGAGGTCGCTGAGTAGTGCGCGAGCAAAATTTAAGCTACA
ACAAGGCAAGGCTTGACCGACAATTGCATGAAGAATCTGCTTAGGGTTAGGCGTTTTGCGCTGCTTCGCG
ATGTACGGGCCAGATATACGCGTTGACATTGATTATTGACTAGTTATTAATAGTAATCAATTACGGGGTC
ATTAGTTCATAGCCCATATATGGAGTTCCGCGTTACATAACTTACGGTAAATGGCCCGCCTGGCTGACCG
CCCAACGACCCCCGCCCATTGACGTCAATAATGACGTATGTTCCCATAGTAACGCCAATAGGGACTTTCC
ATTGACGTCAATGGGTGGAGTATTTACGGTAAACTGCCCACTTGGCAGTACATCAAGTGTATCATATGCC
AAGTACGCCCCCTATTGACGTCAATGACGGTAAATGGCCCGCCTGGCATTATGCCCAGTACATGACCTTA
TGGGACTTTCCTACTTGGCAGTACATCTACGTATTAGTCATCGCTATTACCATGGTGATGCGGTTTTGGC
AGTACATCAATGGGCGTGGATAGCGGTTTGACTCACGGGGATTTCCAAGTCTCCACCCCATTGACGTCAA
TGGGAGTTTGTTTTGGCACCAAAATCAACGGGACTTTCCAAAATGTCGTAACAACTCCGCCCCATTGACG
CAAATGGGCGGTAGGCGTGTACGGTGGGAGGTCTATATAAGCAGAGCTCTCTGGCTAACTAGAGAACCCA
CTGCTTACTGGCTTATCGAAATTAATACGACTCACTATAGGGAGACCCAAGCTGGCTAGCAAGCTTACCG
GTATGAGTATGGAAGATTATGATTTCCTGTTCAAAATTGTTTTAATTGGCAACGCTGGTGTGGGGAAGAA
TTGCCTCGTCCGAAGATTCACTCAGGGTCTTTTCCCCCCAGGTCAAGGAGCCACAATTGGAGTTGATTTT
ATGATTAAGACAGTGGAGATTAATGGTGAAAAAGTAAAGCTACAGATCTGGGACACAGCAGGTCAAGAGA
GATTTCGGTCCATTACCCAGAGTTACTACCGAAGCGCCAATGCCTTGATCCTCACCTATGACATTACCTG
TGAGGAATCCTTCCGTTGCCTTCCTGAGTGGCTGCGGGAGATAGAACAATATGCCAGCAACAAGGTCATC
ACTGTGTTAGTGGGCAACAAGATTGACCTGGCTGAAAGGAGAGAGGTTTCCCAGCAGCGAGCTGAAGAAT
TCTCAGAAGCTCAGGACATGTATTATCTGGAGACCTCAGCCAAGGAATCTGATAATGTGGAGAAACTCTT
CCTTGACTTAGCATGCCGACTCATCAGTGAAGCCAGACAGAACACACTTGTGAACAATGTATCCTCACCC
TTACCTGGAGAAGGGAAAAGCATCAGCTATTTGACTCCGCGGGAATTCGGAGCCGGAGCTGGTACCATGG
ACAAGGACAACACCGTGCCCCTGAAGCTGATCGCCCTGCTGGCCAACGGCGAGTTCCACTCTGGCGAGCA
GCTGGGAGAGACCCTGGGAATGAGCAGAGCCGCCATCAACAAGCACATCCAGACACTGAGAGACTGGGGA
GTGGACGTGTTCACCGTGCCTGGCAAGGGCTACAGCCTGCCTGAGCCTATCCAGCTGCTGAACGCCAAGC
AGATCCTGGGACAGCTGGATGGCGGAAGCGTGGCCGTGCTGCCTGTGATCGACTCCACCAATCAGTACCT
GCTGGACAGAATCGGAGAGCTGAAGTCCGGCGACGCCTGCATCGCCGAGTACCAGCAGGCTGGCAGAGGA
GGCAGAGGACGGAAGTGGTTCAGCCCATTCGGAGCCAACCTGTACCTGTCCATGTTCTGGAGACTGGAGC
AGGGACCTGCTGCTGCCATCGGACTGAGTCTGGTGATCGGAATCGTGATGGCCGAGGTGCTGAGAAAGCT
GGGAGCCGACAAGGTGAGAGTGAAGTGGCCTAATGACCTGTACCTCCAGGACCGCAAGCTGGCTGGCATC
CTGGTGGAGCTGACAGGCAAGACAGGCGATGCCGCTCAGATCGTGATCGGAGCCGGAATCAACATGGCCA
TGAGAAGAGTGGAGGAGAGCGTGGTGAACCAGGGCTGGATCACCCTGCAGGAGGCTGGCATCAACCTGGA
CCGGAACACCCTGGCCGCCATGCTGATCAGAGAGCTGAGAGCCGCTCTGGAGCTGTTCGAGCAGGAGGGA
CTGGCTCCTTACCTGAGCAGATGGGAGAAGCTGGACAACTTCATCAACAGACCTGTGAAGCTGATCATCG
GCGACAAGGAAATCTTCGGCATCTCCAGAGGAATCGACAAGCAGGGAGCTCTGCTGCTGGAGCAGGACGG
AATCATCAAGCCCTGGATGGGCGGAGAAATCTCCCTGAGAAGCGCAGAGAAGGGATCCGTCGACGGAGCC
GGTGCTGGCGCATACCCCTACGACGTGCCCGACTACGCAGGCTCCGCAGTTCCAGCGGTAGAAATCACCC
ACACCTTCTGGGAAAGGAACCTGCCCTCTGTTTCTGGCCTGCTGAAGATCATTGGATTTTCCACATCAGT
AACTGCCCTGGGGTTTGTGCTGTACAAATACAAGCTCCTGCCACGGTCTTGACCCGGGGATATCCAGCAC
AGTGGCGGCCGCTCGAGTCTAGAGGGCCCGTTTAAACCCGCTGATCAGCCTCGACTGTGCCTTCTAGTTG
CCAGCCATCTGTTGTTTGCCCCTCCCCCGTGCCTTCCTTGACCCTGGAAGGTGCCACTCCCACTGTCCTT
TCCTAATAAAATGAGGAAATTGCATCGCATTGTCTGAGTAGGTGTCATTCTATTCTGGGGGGTGGGGTGG
GGCAGGACAGCAAGGGGGAGGATTGGGAAGACAATAGCAGGCATGCTGGGGATGCGGTGGGCTCTATGGC
TTCTGAGGCGGAAAGAACCAGCTGGGGCTCTAGGGGGTATCCCC
[124 nt withheld, positions 3055-3178]
C
[91 nt withheld, positions 3180-3270]
A
[49 nt withheld, positions 3272-3320]
CCTTTGACGTTGGAGTCCACGTTCTTT
[37 nt withheld, positions 3348-3384]
ACCCTATCTCGGTCTATTCTTTTGATTTATAAGGGATTTTGCCGATTTCGGCCTATTGGTTAAAAAATGA
GCTGATTTAACAAAAATTTAACGCGAATTAATTCTGTGGAATGTGTGTCAGTTAGGGTGTGGAAAGTCCC
CAGGCTCCCCAGCAGGCAGAAGTATGCAAAGCATGCATCTCAATTAGTCAGCAACCAGGTGTGGAAAGTC
CCCAGGCTCCCCAGCAGGCAGAAGTATGCAAAGCATGCATCTCAATTAGTCAGCAACCATAGTCCCGCCC
CTAACTCCGCCCATCCCGCCCCTAACTCCGCCCAGTTCCGCCCATTCTCCGCCCCATGGCTGACTAATTT
TTTTTATTTATGCAGAGGCCGAGGCCGCCTCTGCCTCTGAGCTATTCCAGAAGTAGTGAGGAGGCTTTTT
TGGAGGCCTAGGCTTTTGCAAAAAGCTCCCGGGAGCTTGTATATCCATTTTCGGATCTGATCAAGAGACA
GGATGAGGATCGTTTCGCATGATTGAACAAGATGGATTGCACGCAGGTTCTCCGGCCGCTTGGGTGGAGA
GGCTATTCGGCTATGACTGGGCACAACAGACAATCGGCTGCTCTGATGCCGCCGTGTTCCGGCTGTCAGC
GCAGGGGCGCCCGGTTCTTTTTGTCAAGACCGACCTGTCCGGTGCCCTGAATGAACTGCAGGACGAGGCA
GCGCGGCTATCGTGGCTGGCCACGACGGGCGTTCCTTGCGCAGCTGTGCTCGACGTTGTCACTGAAGCGG
GAAGGGACTGGCTGCTATTGGGCGAAGTGCCGGGGCAGGATCTCCTGTCATCTCACCTTGCTCCTGCCGA
GAAAGTATCCATCATGGCTGATGCAATGCGGCGGCTGCATACGCTTGATCCGGCTACCTGCCCATTCGAC
CACCAAGCGAAACATCGCATCGAGCGAGCACGTACTCGGATGGAAGCCGGTCTTGTCGATCAGGATGATC
TGGACGAAGAGCATCAGGGGCTCGCGCCAGCCGAACTGTTCGCCAGGCTCAAGGCGCGCATGCCCGACGG
CGAGGATCTCGTCGTGACCCATGGCGATGCCTGCTTGCCGAATATCATGGTGGAAAATGGCCGCTTTTCT
GGATTCATCGACTGTGGCCGGCTGGGTGTGGCGGACCGCTATCAGGACATAGCGTTGGCTACCCGTGATA
TTGCTGAAGAGCTTGGCGGCGAATGGGCTGACCGCTTCCTCGTGCTTTACGGTATCGCCGCTCCCGATTC
GCAGCGCATCGCCTTCTATCGCCTTCTTGACGAGTTCTTCTGAGCGGGACTCTGGGGTTCGAAATGACCG
ACCAAGCGACGCCCAACCTGCCATCACGAGATTTCGATTCCACCGCCGCCTTCTATGAAAGGTTGGGCTT
CGGAATCGTTTTCCGGGACGCCGGCTGGATGATCCTCCAGCGCGGGGATCTCATGCTGGAGTTCTTCGCC
CACCCCAACTTGTTTATTGCAGCTTATAATGGTTACAAATAAAGCAATAGCATCACAAATTTCACAAATA
AAGCATTTTTTTCACTGCATTCTAGTTGTGGTTTGTCCAAACTCATCAATGTATCTTATCATGTCTGTAT
ACCGTCGACCTCTAGCTAGAGCTTGGCGTAATCATGGTCATAGCTGTTTCCTGTGTGAAATTGTTATCCG
CTCACAATTCCACACAACATACGAGCCGGAAGCATAAAGTGTAAAGCCTGGGGTGCCTAATGAGTGAGCT
AACTCACATTAATTGCGTTGCGCTCACTGCCCGCTTTCCAGTCGGGAAACCTGTCGTGCCAGCTGCATTA
ATGAATCGGCCAACGCGCGGGGAGAGGCGGTTTGCGTATTGGGCGCTCTTCCGCTTCCTCGCTCACTGAC
TCGCTGCGCTCGGTCGTTCGGCTGCGGCGAGCGGTATCAGCTCACTCAAAGGCGGTAATACGGTTATCCA
CAGAATCAGGGGATAACGCAGGAAAGAACATGTGAGCAAAAGGCCAGCAAAAGGCCAGGAACCGTAAAAA
GGCCGCGTTGCTGGCGTTTTTCCATAGGCTCCGCCCCCCTGACGAGCATCACAAAAATCGACGCTCAAGT
CAGAGGTGGCGAAACCCGACAGGACTATAAAGATACCAGGCGTTTCCCCCTGGAAGCTCCCTCGTGCGCT
CTCCTGTTCCGACCCTGCCGCTTACCGGATACCTGTCCGCCTTTCTCCCTTCGGGAAGCGTGGCGCTTTC
TCATAGCTCACGCTGTAGGTATCTCAGTTCGGTGTAGGTCGTTCGCTCCAAGCTGGGCTGTGTGCACGAA
CCCCCCGTTCAGCCCGACCGCTGCGCCTTATCCGGTAACTATCGTCTTGAGTCCAACCCGGTAAGACACG
ACTTATCGCCACTGGCAGCAGCCACTGGTAACAGGATTAGCAGAGCGAGGTATGTAGGCGGTGCTACAGA
GTTCTTGAAGTGGTGGCCTAACTACGGCTACACTAGAAGAACAGTATTTGGTATCTGCGCTCTGCTGAAG
CCAGTTACCTTCGGAAAAAGAGTTGGTAGCTCTTGATCCGGCAAACAAACCACCGCTGGTAGCGGTGGTT
TTTTTGTTTGCAAGCAGCAGATTACGCGCAGAAAAAAAGGATCTCAAGAAGATCCTTTGATCTTTTCTAC
GGGGTCTGACGCTCAGTGGAACGAAAACTCACGTTAAGGGATTTTGGTCATGAGATTATCAAAAAGGATC
TTCACCTAGATCCTTTTAAATTAAAAATGAAGTTTTAAATCAATCTAAAGTATATATGAGTAAACTTGGT
CTGACAGTTACCAATGCTTAATCAGTGAGGCACCTATCTCAGCGATCTGTCTATTTCGTTCATCCATAGT
TGCCTGACTCCCCGTCGTGTAGATAACTACGATACGGGAGGGCTTACCATCTGGCCCCAGTGCTGCAATG
ATACCGCGAGACCCACGCTCACCGGCTCCAGATTTATCAGCAATAAACCAGCCAGCCGGAAGGGCCGAGC
GCAGAAGTGGTCCTGCAACTTTATCCGCCTCCATCCAGTCTATTAATTGTTGCCGGGAAGCTAGAGTAAG
TAGTTCGCCAGTTAATAGTTTGCGCAACGTTGTTGCCATTGCTACAGGCATCGTGGTGTCACGCTCGTCG
TTTGGTATGGCTTCATTCAGCTCCGGTTCCCAACGATCAAGGCGAGTTACATGATCCCCCATGTTGTGCA
AAAAAGCGGTTAGCTCCTTCGGTCCTCCGATCGTTGTCAGAAGTAAGTTGGCCGCAGTGTTATCACTCAT
GGTTATGGCAGCACTGCATAATTCTCTTACTGTCATGCCATCCGTAAGATGCTTTTCTGTGACTGGTGAG
TACTCAACCAAGTCATTCTGAGAATAGTGTATGCGGCGACCGAGTTGCTCTTGCCCGGCGTCAATACGGG
ATAATACCGCGCCACATAGCAGAACTTTAAAAGTGCTCATCATTGGAAAACGTTCTTCGGGGCGAAAACT
CTCAAGGATCTTACCGCTGTTGAGATCCAGTTCGATGTAACCCACTCGTGCACCCAACTGATCTTCAGCA
TCTTTTACTTTCACCAGCGTTTCTGGGTGAGCAAAAACAGGAAGGCAAAATGCCGCAAAAAAGGGAATAA
GGGCGACACGGAAATGTTGAATACTCATACTCTTCCTTTTTCAATATTATTGAAGCATTTATCAGGGTTA
TTGTCTCATGAGCGGATACATATTTGAATGTATTTAGAAAAATAAACAAATAGGGGTTCCGCGCACATTT
CCCCGAAAAGTGCCACCTGACGTC
Features (pLannotate 1.2.2; 22 found; start..end, strand, type, name):
     28..80      -  misc_feature   bom (fragment): basis of mobility region from pBR322
    235..614     +  enhancer       CMV enhancer: human cytomegalovirus immediate early enhancer
    615..818     +  promoter       CMV promoter: human cytomegalovirus (CMV) immediate early promoter
    814..847     +  LTR            5' LTR (truncated) (fragment): truncated 5' long terminal repeat (LTR) from HIV-1
    863..881     +  promoter       T7 promoter: promoter for bacteriophage T7 RNA polymerase
    913..1506    +  CDS            RAB30: RAB30_HUMAN - Experimental evidence at protein level: Swiss-Prot protein existence level 1. The small GTPases Rab are key regulators of intracellular membrane trafficking, from the formation of transport vesicles to their fusion with membranes. Rabs cycle between an inactive GDP-bound form and an active GTP-bound form that is able to recruit to membranes different set of downstream effectors directly responsible for vesicle formation, movement, tethering and fusion (By similarity). Required for maintaining the structural integrity of the Golgi apparatus, possibly by mediating interactions with
   1543..2502    +  CDS            BirA(R118G): promiscuous R118G mutant of the E. coli biotin protein ligase (Cronan, 2005) also known as BirA* or BioID
   2569..2709    +  CDS            MAOA (fragment): AOFA_HUMAN - Experimental evidence at protein level: Swiss-Prot protein existence level 1. Catalyzes the oxidative deamination of biogenic and xenobiotic amines and has important functions in the metabolism of neuroactive and vasoactive amines in the central nervous system and peripheral tissues. MAOA preferentially oxidizes biogenic amines such as 5-hydroxytryptamine (5-HT), norepinephrine and epinephrine. From Homo sapiens (Human).
   2785..3009    +  polyA_signal   bGH poly(A) signal: bovine growth hormone polyadenylation signal
   3013..3034    +  promoter       SV40 promoter (fragment): SV40 enhancer and early promoter
   3055..3483    +  rep_origin     f1 ori (sequence partly withheld): f1 bacteriophage origin of replication; arrow indicates direction of (+) strand synthesis
   3497..3826    +  promoter       SV40 promoter: SV40 enhancer and early promoter
   3893..4684    +  CDS            neo: KKA2_KLEPN - Also known as kan, nptII. Experimental evidence at protein level: Swiss-Prot protein existence level 1. Resistance to kanamycin, neomycin, paromomycin, ribostamycin, butirosin and gentamicin B. From Klebsiella pneumoniae.
   4708..4866    +  CDS            ble (fragment): BLE_KLEPN - Experimental evidence at protein level: Swiss-Prot protein existence level 1. Binding protein with a strong affinity to the bleomycin family of antibiotics. Binds to CL990; an antimitotic-antibiotic compound. From Klebsiella pneumoniae.
   4861..4982    +  polyA_signal   SV40 poly(A) signal: SV40 polyadenylation signal
   5055..5071    -  protein_bind   lac operator: The lac repressor binds to the lac operator to inhibit transcription in E. coli. This inhibition can be relieved by adding lactose or isopropyl-β-D-thiogalactopyranoside (IPTG). lac repressor encoded by lacI
   5079..5109    -  promoter       lac promoter: promoter for the E. coli lac operon
   5124..5145    -  protein_bind   CAP binding site: CAP binding activates transcription in the presence of cAMP. E. coli catabolite activator protein
   5158..5250    -  CDS            lacI (fragment): lac repressor; lacI; The lac repressor binds to the lac operator to inhibit transcription in E. coli. This inhibition can be relieved by adding lactose or isopropyl-β-D-thiogalactopyranoside (IPTG).
   5433..6021    -  rep_origin     ori: high-copy-number ColE1/pMB1/pBR322/pUC origin of replication
   6192..7052    -  CDS            AmpR: β-lactamase; bla; confers resistance to ampicillin, carbenicillin, and related antibiotics
   7053..7157    -  promoter       AmpR promoter: bla
