[The description below was written by a language model from this plasmid's Addgene catalogue record and pLannotate feature annotations shown in this document.]
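Description:
JB3 is a mammalian expression plasmid built on a pcDNA3-type backbone (recorded as cDNA3.22) that encodes a chimeric protein, Rab30TN-BirA*-HA-MAO, for mitochondrial relocalisation combined with proximity biotinylation. It is maintained in E. coli at high copy through a ColE1/pUC-type origin and selected with ampicillin via the bla gene. An f1 origin is also present, along with small leftover lac regulatory fragments that appear to be backbone remnants. For mammalian cells, an SV40 early promoter drives a neomycin phosphotransferase gene followed by an SV40 polyadenylation signal, which would permit G418 selection of stable transfectants.

The expression cassette uses the CMV immediate-early enhancer and promoter, with a T7 promoter just upstream of the coding region, and terminates at the bovine growth hormone polyadenylation signal. The open reading frame begins with human RAB30. The "TN" in the insert name presumably denotes a threonine-to-asparagine substitution of the kind used to lock Rab GTPases in a GDP-bound or inactive-like state, although the record does not spell out the mutation. This is fused to BirA(R118G), the promiscuous E. coli biotin ligase known as BirA* or BioID, then an HA epitope tag (named in the insert but not annotated in the feature table), and finally a short C-terminal fragment of human monoamine oxidase A. In this design the MAO segment serves as the mitochondrial targeting element, anchoring the GTPase fusion on mitochondria, away from its normal Golgi location. Proteins that associate with the relocalised Rab are biotinylated by the adjacent ligase and can then be recovered and identified. The construct is therefore suited to mapping nucleotide-state-specific Rab30 interactors in living cells, typically by comparison with other GTPase variants.
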