Addgene plasmid #128919: JB3
Purpose: mammalian expression, proximity labelling, mitochondrial relocalisation
Depositing lab: Sean Munro. Depositing organization: MRC Laboratory of Molecular Biology. Publication: In vivo identification of GTPase interactors by mitochondrial relocalization and proximity biotinylation. Gillingham AK, Bertram J, Begum F, Munro S. Elife. 2019 Jul 11;8. pii: 45916. doi: 10.7554/eLife.45916. PubMed 31294692.
Backbone
  Vector backbone: cDNA3.22
  Vector type: Mammalian Expression
Growth in bacteria
  Bacterial resistance: Ampicillin, 100 μg/mL
  Growth temperature: 37°C
  Growth strain: DH5alpha
  Copy number: High Copy
Gene/Insert
  Gene/Insert name: Rab30TN-BirA*-HA-MAO
  Species: H. sapiens (human)
  Entrez Gene: RAB30
  Cloning method: Restriction Enzyme; 5′ cloning site Unknown (unknown if destroyed); 3′ cloning site Unknown (unknown if destroyed)
Terms and licenses: Academic/Nonprofit Terms; Industry Terms: Not Available to Industry
Depositor comments: Please visit https://www.biorxiv.org/content/10.1101/553206v2 for bioRxiv preprint.
How to cite: JB3 was a gift from Sean Munro (Addgene plasmid # 128919 ; http://n2t.net/addgene:128919 ; RRID:Addgene_128919)
